Addgene plasmid #170525: SITS-MmCav1-EGFP-APEX2
Purpose: Vector expression of MmCav1-EGFP-APEX2 in Leishmania cell free system. Parton lab clone JEJ
Depositing lab: Rob Parton. Depositing organization: University of Queensland, Institute for Molecular Bioscience. Publication: A robust method for particulate detection of a genetic tag for 3D electron microscopy. Rae J, Ferguson C, Ariotti N, Webb RI, Cheng HH, Mead JL, Riches JD, Hunter DJ, Martel N, Baltos J, Christopoulos A, Bryce NS, Cagigas ML, Fonseka S, Sayre ME, Hardeman EC, Gunning PW, Gambin Y, Hall TE, Parton RG. Elife. 2021 Apr 27;10. pii: 64630. doi: 10.7554/eLife.64630. PubMed 33904409.
Backbone
  Vector backbone: I-SceI
  Vector type: Synthetic Biology
Growth in bacteria
  Bacterial resistance: Ampicillin, 100 μg/mL
  Growth temperature: 37°C
  Growth strain: DH5alpha
  Copy number: High Copy
Gene/Insert
  Gene/Insert name: Caveolin1
  Species: M. musculus (mouse)
  Entrez Gene: Cav1 (a.k.a. Cav, Cav-1)
  Tag / fusion protein: APEX2 (C terminal on insert)
Terms and licenses: Academic/Nonprofit Terms; Industry Terms: Not Available to Industry
How to cite: SITS-MmCav1-EGFP-APEX2 was a gift from Rob Parton (Addgene plasmid # 170525 ; http://n2t.net/addgene:170525 ; RRID:Addgene_170525)
