[The description below was written by a language model from this plasmid's Addgene catalogue record and pLannotate feature annotations shown in this document.]
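Description:
SITS-MmCav1-EGFP-APEX2 is a 5.4 kb high-copy bacterial plasmid built to serve as a template for producing a mouse caveolin-1 fusion protein in a Leishmania-based cell-free expression system. The catalogue lists the backbone as "I-SceI" and classes it as a synthetic biology vector. The annotated backbone elements resemble a pBluescript-type phagemid, with a ColE1/pUC origin for replication in E. coli, an f1 origin, an ampicillin resistance gene with its own promoter, and remnants of the lac promoter/operator, lacZα and lacI.

The payload sits between attB4 and attB3 sites and appears to have been assembled by multisite Gateway recombination. The first segment, attB4 to attB1, carries a T7 promoter followed by roughly 170 nt of unannotated sequence. The "SITS" in the name probably refers to a translation initiation element located there, but the record does not define it. The second segment, attB1 to attB2, holds the mouse Cav1 coding sequence. The third, attB2 to attB3, holds EGFP joined directly to APEX2, so the product is Cav1 with a C-terminal EGFP-APEX2 tag. An SV40 poly(A) signal and a T3 promoter lie downstream and are annotated on the opposite strand. No meganuclease site was annotated despite the backbone name.

T7-driven transcription would supply the mRNA for cell-free translation. EGFP makes the product fluorescent, while APEX2, an engineered soybean ascorbate peroxidase, generates an electron-dense reaction product for electron microscopy. The associated publication concerns particulate detection of a genetic tag for 3D electron microscopy, and caveolin-1 is a membrane protein that drives caveola formation.
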