Features (pLannotate 1.2.2; 21 found; start..end, strand, type, name):
     22..88      -  CDS            lacZα (fragment): LacZα fragment of β-galactosidase; lacZ fragment
    117..137     +  protein_bind   attB4: mutant version of attB; core recombination site for the Gateway® BP reaction BP Clonase™
    168..186     +  promoter       T7 promoter: promoter for bacteriophage T7 RNA polymerase
    354..374     +  protein_bind   attB1: mutant version of attB; core recombination site for the Gateway® BP reaction BP Clonase™
    384..917     +  CDS            Cav1: CAV1_MOUSE - Also known as Cav. Experimental evidence at protein level: Swiss-Prot protein existence level 1. May act as a scaffolding protein within caveolar membranes (By similarity). Forms a stable heterooligomeric complex with CAV2 that targets to lipid rafts and drives caveolae formation. Mediates the recruitment of CAVIN proteins (CAVIN1/2/3/4) to the caveolae (PubMed:19546242). Interacts directly with G-protein alpha subunits and can functionally regulate their activity (By similarity). Involved in the costimulatory signal essential for T-cell receptor (TCR)-mediated T-cell activation.
    922..942     -  protein_bind   attB2: mutant version of attB; core recombination site for the Gateway® BP reaction BP Clonase™
    945..1661    +  CDS            EGFP: EGFP is a basic (constitutively fluorescent) green fluorescent protein published in 1996, derived from Aequorea victoria. It is reported to be a rapidly-maturing weak dimer with moderate acid sensitivity.
   1661..2408    +  CDS            APEX2 (fragment): soybean ascorbate peroxidase, engineered to serve as a monomeric tag for electron microscopy and live-cell proteomics (Lam et al., 2015) more active than the original APEX due to the A134P mutation
   2413..2433    -  protein_bind   attB3: mutant version of attB; core recombination site for the Gateway® BP reaction BP Clonase™
   2437..2457    +  CDS            lacZα (fragment): LacZα fragment of β-galactosidase; lacZ fragment
   2473..2607    -  polyA_signal   SV40 poly(A) signal: SV40 polyadenylation signal
   2630..2713    -  CDS            large T antigen (fragment): large T antigen from SV40 (simian virus 40)
   2772..2790    -  promoter       T3 promoter: promoter for bacteriophage T3 RNA polymerase
   2835..2851    -  protein_bind   lac operator: The lac repressor binds to the lac operator to inhibit transcription in E. coli. This inhibition can be relieved by adding lactose or isopropyl-β-D-thiogalactopyranoside (IPTG). lac repressor encoded by lacI
   2859..2889    -  promoter       lac promoter: promoter for the E. coli lac operon
   2904..2925    -  protein_bind   CAP binding site: CAP binding activates transcription in the presence of cAMP. E. coli catabolite activator protein
   2938..3030    -  CDS            lacI (fragment): lac repressor; lacI; The lac repressor binds to the lac operator to inhibit transcription in E. coli. This inhibition can be relieved by adding lactose or isopropyl-β-D-thiogalactopyranoside (IPTG).
   3213..3801    -  rep_origin     ori: high-copy-number ColE1/pMB1/pBR322/pUC origin of replication
   3972..4832    -  CDS            AmpR: β-lactamase; bla; confers resistance to ampicillin, carbenicillin, and related antibiotics
   4833..4937    -  promoter       AmpR promoter: bla
   4990..17      -  rep_origin     f1 ori (across the origin) (sequence partly withheld): f1 bacteriophage origin of replication; arrow indicates direction of (+) strand synthesis
>Addgene plasmid #170525 | SITS-MmCav1-EGFP-APEX2 | addgene full sequence | sequence record 342358 | Addgene NGS Result
GCCGCTACAGGGCGCGTCCCATTCGCCATTCAGGCTGCGCAACTGTTGGGAAGGGCGATCGGTGCGGGCC
TCTTCGCTATTACGCCAGTCGACTAGGGATAACAGGGTAATGAATTCAACTTTGTATAGAAAAGTTGACA
TTTCCCCGAAAAGTGCCACCTGACGTCTAATACGACTCACTATAGGGACATCTTAAGTTTATTTTATTTT
ATTTTATTTTATTTTATTTTATTTTATTTTATTTTATTTTATTTTATTTAACCATGACAGTAATGTATAA
AGTCTGTAAAGACATTAAACACGTAAGTGAAACCATGGGCACCTCTGGTCACCACCATCACCACCATCAC
CACCAAGTTTGTACAAAAAAGCAGGCTGCCACCATGTCTGGGGGCAAATACGTAGACTCCGAGGGACATC
TCTACACTGTTCCCATCCGGGAACAGGGCAACATCTACAAGCCCAACAACAAGGCCATGGCAGACGAGGT
GACTGAGAAGCAAGTGTATGACGCGCACACCAAGGAGATTGACCTGGTCAACCGCGACCCCAAGCATCTC
AACGACGACGTGGTCAAGATTGACTTTGAAGATGTGATTGCAGAACCAGAAGGGACACACAGTTTCGACG
GCATCTGGAAGGCCAGCTTCACCACCTTCACTGTGACAAAATATTGGTTTTACCGCTTGTTGTCTACGAT
CTTCGGCATCCCAATGGCACTCATCTGGGGCATTTACTTTGCCATTCTCTCCTTCCTGCACATCTGGGCG
GTTGTACCGTGCATCAAGAGCTTCCTGATTGAGATTCAGTGCATCAGCCGCGTCTACTCCATCTACGTCC
ATACCTTCTGCGATCCACTCTTTGAAGCTATTGGCAAGATATTCAGCAACATCCGCATCAGCACGCAGAA
AGAGATAGACCCAGCTTTCTTGTACAAAGTGGCTATGGTGAGCAAGGGCGAGGAGCTGTTCACCGGGGTG
GTGCCCATCCTGGTCGAGCTGGACGGCGACGTAAACGGCCACAAGTTCAGCGTGTCCGGCGAGGGCGAGG
GCGATGCCACCTACGGCAAGCTGACCCTGAAGTTCATCTGCACCACCGGCAAGCTGCCCGTGCCCTGGCC
CACCCTCGTGACCACCCTGACCTACGGCGTGCAGTGCTTCAGCCGCTACCCCGACCACATGAAGCAGCAC
GACTTCTTCAAGTCCGCCATGCCCGAAGGCTACGTCCAGGAGCGCACCATCTTCTTCAAGGACGACGGCA
ACTACAAGACCCGCGCCGAGGTGAAGTTCGAGGGCGACACCCTGGTGAACCGCATCGAGCTGAAGGGCAT
CGACTTCAAGGAGGACGGCAACATCCTGGGGCACAAGCTGGAGTACAACTACAACAGCCACAACGTCTAT
ATCATGGCCGACAAGCAGAAGAACGGCATCAAGGTGAACTTCAAGATCCGCCACAACATCGAGGACGGCA
GCGTGCAGCTCGCCGACCACTACCAGCAGAACACCCCCATCGGCGACGGCCCCGTGCTGCTGCCCGACAA
CCACTACCTGAGCACCCAGTCCGCCCTGAGCAAAGACCCCAACGAGAAGCGCGATCACATGGTCCTGCTG
GAGTTCGTGACCGCCGCCGGGATCACTCTCGGCATGGACGAGCTGTACAAGGGAAAGTCTTACCCAACTG
TGAGTGCTGATTACCAGGACGCCGTTGAGAAGGCGAAGAAGAAGCTCAGAGGCTTCATCGCTGAGAAGAG
ATGCGCTCCTCTAATGCTCCGTTTGGCATTCCACTCTGCTGGAACCTTTGACAAGGGCACGAAGACCGGT
GGACCCTTCGGAACCATCAAGCACCCTGCCGAACTGGCTCACAGCGCTAACAACGGTCTTGACATCGCTG
TTAGGCTTTTGGAGCCACTCAAGGCGGAGTTCCCTATTTTGAGCTACGCCGATTTCTACCAGTTGGCTGG
CGTTGTTGCCGTTGAGGTCACGGGTGGACCTAAGGTTCCATTCCACCCTGGAAGAGAGGACAAGCCTGAG
CCACCACCAGAGGGTCGCTTGCCCGATCCCACTAAGGGTTCTGACCATTTGAGAGATGTGTTTGGCAAAG
CTATGGGGCTTACTGACCAAGATATCGTTGCTCTATCTGGGGGTCACACTATTGGAGCTGCACACAAGGA
GCGTTCTGGATTTGAGGGTCCCTGGACCTCTAATCCTCTTATTTTCGACAACTCATACTTCACGGAGTTG
TTGAGTGGTGAGAAGGAAGGTCTCCTTCAGCTACCTTCTGACAAGGCTCTTTTGTCTGACCCTGTATTCC
GCCCTCTCGTTGACAAATATGCAGCGGACGAAGATGCCTTCTTTGCTGATTACGCTGAGGCTCACCAAAA
GCTTTCCGAGCTTGGGTTTGCTGATGCCTAACCAACTTTATTATACATAGTTGATAATTCACTGGCCGTC
GTTTTACGGTACCATCGATGATGATCCAGACATGATAAGATACATTGATGAGTTTGGACAAACCACAACT
AGAATGCAGTGAAAAAAATGCTTTATTTGTGAAATTTGTGATGCTATTGCTTTATTTGTAACCATTATAA
GCTGCAATAAACAAGTTAACAACAACAATTGCATTCATTTTATGTTTCAGGTTCAGGGGGAGGTGTGGGA
GGTTTTTTAAAGCAAGTAAAACCTCTACAAATGTGGTATGGCTGATTATGATCTCGAGATTACCCTGTTA
TCCCTAGCGTGGATCCTAGGACTAGTACCCAGCTTTTGTTCCCTTTAGTGAGGGTTAATTGCGCGCTTGG
CGTAATCATGGTCATAGCTGTTTCCTGTGTGAAATTGTTATCCGCTCACAATTCCACACAACATACGAGC
CGGGAGCATAAAGTGTAAAGCCTGGGGTGCCTAATGAGTGAGCTAACTCACATTAATTGCGTTGCGCTCA
CTGCCCGCTTTCCAGTCGGGAAACCTGTCGTGCCAGCTGCATTAATGAATCGGCCAACGCGCGGGGAGAG
GCGGTTTGCGTATTGGGCGCTCTTCCGCTTCCTCGCTCACTGACTCGCTGCGCTCGGTCGTTCGGCTGCG
GCGAGCGGTATCAGCTCACTCAAAGGCGGTAATACGGTTATCCACAGAATCAGGGGATAACGCAGGAAAG
AACATGTGAGCAAAAGGCCAGCAAAAGGCCAGGAACCGTAAAAAGGCCGCGTTGCTGGCGTTTTTCCATA
GGCTCCGCCCCCCTGACGAGCATCACAAAAATCGACGCTCAAGTCAGAGGTGGCGAAACCCGACAGGACT
ATAAAGATACCAGGCGTTTCCCCCTGGAAGCTCCCTCGTGCGCTCTCCTGTTCCGACCCTGCCGCTTACC
GGATACCTGTCCGCCTTTCTCCCTTCGGGAAGCGTGGCGCTTTCTCATAGCTCACGCTGTAGGTATCTCA
GTTCGGTGTAGGTCGTTCGCTCCAAGCTGGGCTGTGTGCACGAACCCCCCGTTCAGCCCGACCGCTGCGC
CTTATCCGGTAACTATCGTCTTGAGTCCAACCCGGTAAGACACGACTTATCGCCACTGGCAGCAGCCACT
GGTAACAGGATTAGCAGAGCGAGGTATGTAGGCGGTGCTACAGAGTTCTTGAAGTGGTGGCCTAACTACG
GCTACACTAGAAGAACAGTATTTGGTATCTGCGCTCTGCTGAAGCCAGTTACCTTCGGAAAAAGAGTTGG
TAGCTCTTGATCCGGCAAACAAACCACCGCTGGTAGCGGTGGTTTTTTTGTTTGCAAGCAGCAGATTACG
CGCAGAAAAAAAGGATCTCAAGAAGATCCTTTGATCTTTTCTACGGGGTCTGACGCTCAGTGGAACGAAA
ACTCACGTTAAGGGATTTTGGTCATGAGATTATCAAAAAGGATCTTCACCTAGATCCTTTTAAATTAAAA
ATGAAGTTTTAAATCAATCTAAAGTATATATGAGTAAACTTGGTCTGACAGTTACCAATGCTTAATCAGT
GAGGCACCTATCTCAGCGATCTGTCTATTTCGTTCATCCATAGTTGCCTGACTCCCCGTCGTGTAGATAA
CTACGATACGGGAGGGCTTACCATCTGGCCCCAGTGCTGCAATGATACCGCGAGACCCACGCTCACCGGC
TCCAGATTTATCAGCAATAAACCAGCCAGCCGGAAGGGCCGAGCGCAGAAGTGGTCCTGCAACTTTATCC
GCCTCCATCCAGTCTATTAATTGTTGCCGGGAAGCTAGAGTAAGTAGTTCGCCAGTTAATAGTTTGCGCA
ACGTTGTTGCCATTGCTACAGGCATCGTGGTGTCACGCTCGTCGTTTGGTATGGCTTCATTCAGCTCCGG
TTCCCAACGATCAAGGCGAGTTACATGATCCCCCATGTTGTGCAAAAAAGCGGTTAGCTCCTTCGGTCCT
CCGATCGTTGTCAGAAGTAAGTTGGCCGCAGTGTTATCACTCATGGTTATGGCAGCACTGCATAATTCTC
TTACTGTCATGCCATCCGTAAGATGCTTTTCTGTGACTGGTGAGTACTCAACCAAGTCATTCTGAGAATA
GTGTATGCGGCGACCGAGTTGCTCTTGCCCGGCGTCAATACGGGATAATACCGCGCCACATAGCAGAACT
TTAAAAGTGCTCATCATTGGAAAACGTTCTTCGGGGCGAAAACTCTCAAGGATCTTACCGCTGTTGAGAT
CCAGTTCGATGTAACCCACTCGTGCACCCAACTGATCTTCAGCATCTTTTACTTTCACCAGCGTTTCTGG
GTGAGCAAAAACAGGAAGGCAAAATGCCGCAAAAAAGGGAATAAGGGCGACACGGAAATGTTGAATACTC
ATACTCTTCCTTTTTCAATATTATTGAAGCATTTATCAGGGTTATTGTCTCATGAGCGGATACATATTTG
AATGTATTTAGAAAAATAAACAAATAGGGGTTCCGCGCACATTTCCCCGAAAAGTGCCACCTAAATTGTA
AGCGTTAATATTTTGTTAAAATTCGCGTTAAATTTTTGTTAAATCAGCTCATTTTTTAACCAATAGGCCG
AAATCGGCAAAATCCCTTATAAATCAAAAGAATAGACCGAGATAGGGT
[37 nt withheld, positions 5089-5125]
AAAGAACGTGGACTCCAACGTCAAAGG
[49 nt withheld, positions 5153-5201]
T
[91 nt withheld, positions 5203-5293]
G
[107 nt withheld, positions 5295-5401]
